LOCUS       Exported 9328 bp ds-DNA circular SYN 13-MAY-2021
DEFINITION  Lentiviral expression of MCM5__LYN fusion.
ACCESSION   .
VERSION     .
KEYWORDS    pHAGE-MCM5__LYN
SOURCE      synthetic DNA construct
  ORGANISM  synthetic DNA construct
REFERENCE   1 (bases 1 to 9328)
  AUTHORS   Ng PK, Li J, Jeong KJ, Shao S, Chen H, Tsang YH, Sengupta S, Wang Z,
            Bhavana VH, Tran R, Soewito S, Minussi DC, Moreno D, Kong K,
            Dogruluk T, Lu H, Gao J, Tokheim C, Zhou DC, Johnson AM, Zeng J, Ip
            CKM, Ju Z, Wester M, Yu S, Li Y, Vellano CP, Schultz N, Karchin R,
            Ding L, Lu Y, Cheung LWT, Chen K, Shaw KR, Meric-Bernstam F, Scott
            KL, Yi S, Sahni N, Liang H, Mills GB
  TITLE     Systematic Functional Annotation of Somatic Mutations in Cancer.
  JOURNAL   Cancer Cell. 2018 Mar 12;33(3):450-462.e10. doi:
            10.1016/j.ccell.2018.01.021.
  PUBMED    29533785
REFERENCE   2 (bases 1 to 9328)
  AUTHORS   .
  TITLE     Direct Submission
  JOURNAL   Exported May 13, 2021 from SnapGene Server 1.1.58
            http://www.snapgene.com
FEATURES             Location/Qualifiers
     source          1..9328
                     /organism="synthetic DNA construct"
                     /mol_type="other DNA"
     LTR             1..634
                     /label=3' LTR
                     /note="3' long terminal repeat (LTR) from HIV-1"
     misc_feature    681..806
                     /label=HIV-1 Psi
                     /note="packaging signal of human immunodeficiency virus
                     type 1"
     misc_feature    1303..1536
                     /label=RRE
                     /note="The Rev response element (RRE) of HIV-1 allows for
                     Rev-dependent mRNA export from the nucleus to the
                     cytoplasm."
     CDS             1721..1765
                     /codon_start=1
                     /product="antigenic peptide corresponding to amino acids
                     655 to 669 of the HIV envelope protein gp41 (Lutje Hulsik
                     et al., 2013)"
                     /label=gp41 peptide
                     /note="recognized by the 2H10 single-chain llama nanobody"
                     /translation="KNEQELLELDKWASL"
     misc_feature    2058..2175
                     /label=cPPT/CTS
                     /note="central polypurine tract and central termination
                     sequence of HIV-1"
     promoter        2223..3401
                     /label=EF-1-alpha promoter
                     /note="strong constitutive promoter for human elongation
                     factor EF-1-alpha"
     intron          2454..3392
                     /label=EF-1-alpha intron A
                     /note="intron upstream of the start codon of human
                     EF-1-alpha"
     primer_bind     3349..3369
                     /label=EF1a-F
                     /note="Human elongation factor-1a promoter, forward primer"
     protein_bind    3421..3445
                     /gene="mutant version of attB"
                     /label=attB1
                     /bound_moiety="BP Clonase(TM)"
                     /note="recombination site for the Gateway(R) BP reaction"
     protein_bind    complement(3868..3892)
                     /gene="mutant version of attB"
                     /label=attB2
                     /bound_moiety="BP Clonase(TM)"
                     /note="recombination site for the Gateway(R) BP reaction"
     protein_bind    complement(4388..4408)
                     /gene="mutant version of attB"
                     /label=attB4
                     /bound_moiety="BP Clonase(TM)"
                     /note="core recombination site for the Gateway(R) BP
                     reaction"
     CDS             4462..4503
                     /codon_start=1
                     /product="epitope tag from simian virus 5"
                     /label=V5 tag
                     /translation="GKPIPNPLLGLDST"
     misc_feature    4524..5091
                     /label=IRES
                     /note="internal ribosome entry site (IRES) of the
                     encephalomyocarditis virus (EMCV)"
     misc_feature    4541..5093
                     /label=IRES
                     /note="internal ribosome entry site (IRES) of the
                     encephalomyocarditis virus (EMCV)"
     primer_bind     complement(4685..4702)
                     /label=IRES reverse
                     /note="IRES internal ribosome entry site, reverse primer.
                     Also called pCDH-rev"
     primer_bind     4912..4931
                     /label=IRES-F
                     /note="IRES internal ribosome entry site, forward primer"
     CDS             5105..5704
                     /codon_start=1
                     /gene="pac from Streptomyces alboniger"
                     /product="puromycin N-acetyltransferase"
                     /label=PuroR
                     /note="confers resistance to puromycin"
                     /translation="MTEYKPTVRLATRDDVPRAVRTLAAAFADYPATRHTVDPDRHIER
                     VTELQELFLTRVGLDIGKVWVADDGAAVAVWTTPESVEAGAVFAEIGPRMAELSGSRLA
                     AQQQMEGLLAPHRPKEPAWFLATVGVSPDHQGKGLGSAVVLPGVEAAERAGVPAFLETS
                     APRNLPFYERLGFTVTADVEVPEGPRTWCMTRKPGA"
     primer_bind     complement(5105..5124)
                     /label=Puro-R
                     /note="Puromycin resistance gene, reverse primer. Also
                     called puro-variant-R"
     primer_bind     5601..5621
                     /label=Puro-F
                     /note="Puromycin resistance gene, forward primer"
     misc_feature    5718..6306
                     /label=WPRE
                     /note="woodchuck hepatitis virus posttranscriptional
                     regulatory element"
     primer_bind     complement(5771..5791)
                     /label=WPRE-R
                     /note="WPRE, reverse primer"
     CDS             complement(6189..6200)
                     /codon_start=1
                     /product="Factor Xa recognition and cleavage site"
                     /label=Factor Xa site
                     /translation="IEGR"
     LTR             6381..6614
                     /label=3' LTR (Delta-U3)
                     /note="self-inactivating 3' long terminal repeat (LTR) from
                     HIV-1"
     primer_bind     complement(6733..6751)
                     /label=pBRforEco
                     /note="pBR322 vectors, upsteam of EcoRI site, forward
                     primer"
     promoter        6819..6923
                     /gene="bla"
                     /label=AmpR promoter
     CDS             6924..7784
                     /codon_start=1
                     /gene="bla"
                     /product="beta-lactamase"
                     /label=AmpR
                     /note="confers resistance to ampicillin, carbenicillin, and
                     related antibiotics"
                     /translation="MSIQHFRVALIPFFAAFCLPVFAHPETLVKVKDAEDQLGARVGYI
                     ELDLNSGKILESFRPEERFPMMSTFKVLLCGAVLSRVDAGQEQLGRRIHYSQNDLVEYS
                     PVTEKHLTDGMTVRELCSAAITMSDNTAANLLLTTIGGPKELTAFLHNMGDHVTRLDRW
                     EPELNEAIPNDERDTTMPVAMATTLRKLLTGELLTLASRQQLIDWMEADKVAGPLLRSA
                     LPAGWFIADKSGAGERGSRGIIAALGPDGKPSRIVVIYTTGSQATMDERNRQIAEIGAS
                     LIKHW"
     primer_bind     complement(7142..7161)
                     /label=Amp-R
                     /note="Ampicillin resistance gene, reverse primer"
     rep_origin      7955..8543
                     /direction=RIGHT
                     /label=ori
                     /note="high-copy-number ColE1/pMB1/pBR322/pUC origin of
                     replication"
     primer_bind     8444..8463
                     /label=pBR322ori-F
                     /note="pBR322 origin, forward primer"
     primer_bind     8697..8714
                     /label=L4440
                     /note="L4440 vector, forward primer"
     primer_bind     8806..8825
                     /label=SV40pro-F
                     /note="SV40 promoter/origin, forward primer"
     protein_bind    8954..8975
                     /label=CAP binding site
                     /bound_moiety="E. coli catabolite activator protein"
                     /note="CAP binding activates transcription in the presence
                     of cAMP."
     promoter        8990..9020
                     /label=lac promoter
                     /note="promoter for the E. coli lac operon"
     protein_bind    9028..9044
                     /label=lac operator
                     /bound_moiety="lac repressor encoded by lacI"
                     /note="The lac repressor binds to the lac operator to
                     inhibit transcription in E. coli. This inhibition can be
                     relieved by adding lactose or
                     isopropyl-beta-D-thiogalactopyranoside (IPTG)."
     primer_bind     9033..9055
                     /label=M13/pUC Reverse
                     /note="In lacZ gene"
     primer_bind     9052..9068
                     /label=M13 rev
                     /note="common sequencing primer, one of multiple similar
                     variants"
     primer_bind     9052..9068
                     /label=M13 Reverse
                     /note="In lacZ gene. Also called M13-rev"
     primer_bind     9118..9137
                     /label=EBV-rev
                     /note="SV40 polyA terminator, reverse primer"
ORIGIN
        1 tggaagggct aattcactcc caaagaagac aagatatcct tgatctgtgg atctaccaca
       61 cacaaggcta cttccctgat tagcagaact acacaccagg gccaggggtc agatatccac
      121 tgacctttgg atggtgctac aagctagtac cagttgagcc agataaggta gaagaggcca
      181 ataaaggaga gaacaccagc ttgttacacc ctgtgagcct gcatgggatg gatgacccgg
      241 agagagaagt gttagagtgg aggtttgaca gccgcctagc atttcatcac gtggcccgag
      301 agctgcatcc ggagtacttc aagaactgct gatatcgagc ttgctacaag ggactttccg
      361 ctggggactt tccagggagg cgtggcctgg gcgggactgg ggagtggcga gccctcagat
      421 cctgcatata agcagctgct ttttgcctgt actgggtctc tctggttaga ccagatctga
      481 gcctgggagc tctctggcta actagggaac ccactgctta agcctcaata aagcttgcct
      541 tgagtgcttc aagtagtgtg tgcccgtctg ttgtgtgact ctggtaacta gagatccctc
      601 agaccctttt agtcagtgtg gaaaatctct agcagtggcg cccgaacagg gacttgaaag
      661 cgaaagggaa accagaggag ctctctcgac gcaggactcg gcttgctgaa gcgcgcacgg
      721 caagaggcga ggggcggcga ctggtgagta cgccaaaaat tttgactagc ggaggctaga
      781 aggagagaga tgggtgcgag agcgtcagta ttaagcgggg gagaattaga tcgcgatggg
      841 aaaaaattcg gttaaggcca gggggaaaga aaaaatataa attaaaacat atagtatggg
      901 caagcaggga gctagaacga ttcgcagtta atcctggcct gttagaaaca tcagaaggct
      961 gtagacaaat actgggacag ctacaaccat cccttcagac aggatcagaa gaacttagat
     1021 cattatataa tacagtagca accctctatt gtgtgcatca aaggatagag ataaaagaca
     1081 ccaaggaagc tttagacaag atagaggaag agcaaaacaa aagtaagacc accgcacagc
     1141 aagcggccgg ccgctgatct tcagacctgg aggaggagat atgagggaca attggagaag
     1201 tgaattatat aaatataaag tagtaaaaat tgaaccatta ggagtagcac ccaccaaggc
     1261 aaagagaaga gtggtgcaga gagaaaaaag agcagtggga ataggagctt tgttccttgg
     1321 gttcttggga gcagcaggaa gcactatggg cgcagcgtca atgacgctga cggtacaggc
     1381 cagacaatta ttgtctggta tagtgcagca gcagaacaat ttgctgaggg ctattgaggc
     1441 gcaacagcat ctgttgcaac tcacagtctg gggcatcaag cagctccagg caagaatcct
     1501 ggctgtggaa agatacctaa aggatcaaca gctcctgggg atttggggtt gctctggaaa
     1561 actcatttgc accactgctg tgccttggaa tgctagttgg agtaataaat ctctggaaca
     1621 gatttggaat cacacgacct ggatggagtg ggacagagaa attaacaatt acacaagctt
     1681 aatacactcc ttaattgaag aatcgcaaaa ccagcaagaa aagaatgaac aagaattatt
     1741 ggaattagat aaatgggcaa gtttgtggaa ttggtttaac ataacaaatt ggctgtggta
     1801 tataaaatta ttcataatga tagtaggagg cttggtaggt ttaagaatag tttttgctgt
     1861 actttctata gtgaatagag ttaggcaggg atattcacca ttatcgtttc agacccacct
     1921 cccaaccccg aggggacccg acaggcccga aggaatagaa gaagaaggtg gagagagaga
     1981 cagagacaga tccattcgat tagtgaacgg atctcgacgg tatcgccgaa ttcacaaatg
     2041 gcagtattca tccacaattt taaaagaaaa ggggggattg gggggtacag tgcaggggaa
     2101 agaatagtag acataatagc aacagacata caaactaaag aattacaaaa acaaattaca
     2161 aaaattcaaa attttcgggt ttattacagg gacagcagag atccagtttg gactagtcgt
     2221 gaggctccgg tgcccgtcag tgggcagagc gcacatcgcc cacagtcccc gagaagttgg
     2281 ggggaggggt cggcaattga accggtgcct agagaaggtg gcgcggggta aactgggaaa
     2341 gtgatgtcgt gtactggctc cgcctttttc ccgagggtgg gggagaaccg tatataagtg
     2401 cagtagtcgc cgtgaacgtt ctttttcgca acgggtttgc cgccagaaca caggtaagtg
     2461 ccgtgtgtgg ttcccgcggg cctggcctct ttacgggtta tggcccttgc gtgccttgaa
     2521 ttacttccac ctggctgcag tacgtgattc ttgatcccga gcttcgggtt ggaagtgggt
     2581 gggagagttc gaggccttgc gcttaaggag ccccttcgcc tcgtgcttga gttgaggcct
     2641 ggcctgggcg ctggggccgc cgcgtgcgaa tctggtggca ccttcgcgcc tgtctcgctg
     2701 ctttcgataa gtctctagcc atttaaaatt tttgatgacc tgctgcgacg ctttttttct
     2761 ggcaagatag tcttgtaaat gcgggccaag atctgcacac tggtatttcg gtttttgggg
     2821 ccgcgggcgg cgacggggcc cgtgcgtccc agcgcacatg ttcggcgagg cggggcctgc
     2881 gagcgcggcc accgagaatc ggacgggggt agtctcaagc tggccggcct gctctggtgc
     2941 ctggcctcgc gccgccgtgt atcgccccgc cctgggcggc aaggctggcc cggtcggcac
     3001 cagttgcgtg agcggaaaga tggccgcttc ccggccctgc tgcagggagc tcaaaatgga
     3061 ggacgcggcg ctcgggagag cgggcgggtg agtcacccac acaaaggaaa agggcctttc
     3121 cgtcctcagc cgtcgcttca tgtgactcca cggagtaccg ggcgccgtcc aggcacctcg
     3181 attagttctc gagcttttgg agtacgtcgt ctttaggttg gggggagggg ttttatgcga
     3241 tggagtttcc ccacactgag tgggtggaga ctgaagttag gccagcttgg cacttgatgt
     3301 aattctcctt ggaatttgcc ctttttgagt ttggatcttg gttcattctc aagcctcaga
     3361 cagtggttca aagttttttt cttccatttc aggtgtcgtg aagcggccct gcagatatca
     3421 acaagtttgt acaaaaaagt tggcatgtcg ggattcgacg atcctggcat tttctacagc
     3481 gacagcttcg ggggcgacgc ccaggccgac gaggggcagg cccgcaaatc gcagctgcag
     3541 aggcgcttca aggagttcct gcggcagtac cgagtgggca ccgaccgcac gggcttcacc
     3601 ttcaaataca gggatgaact caagcggcat tacaacctgg gggagtactg gattgaggtg
     3661 gagatggagg atctggccag ctttgatgag gacctggccg actacttgta caagcagcca
     3721 gccgagcacc tgcagctgct ggaggaagct gccaaggagg tagctgatga ggtgacccgg
     3781 ccccggcctt ctggggagga ggtgctccag gacatccagg tcatgctcaa gtcggacgcc
     3841 agcccttcca gcattcgtag cctgaagtcc cagctttctt gtacaaagtg gttcattgca
     3901 gagggaatgg catacatcga gcggaagaac tacattcacc gggacctgcg agcagctaat
     3961 gttctggtct ccgagtcact catgtgcaaa attgcagatt ttggccttgc tagagtaatt
     4021 gaagataatg agtacacagc aagggaaggt gctaagttcc ctattaagtg gacggctcca
     4081 gaagcaatca actttggatg tttcactatt aagtctgatg tgtggtcctt tggaatcctc
     4141 ctatacgaaa ttgtcaccta tgggaaaatt ccctacccag ggagaactaa tgccgacgtg
     4201 atgaccgccc tgtcccaggg ctacaggatg ccccgtgtgg agaactgccc agatgagctc
     4261 tatgacatta tgaaaatgtg ctggaaagaa aaggcagaag agagaccaac gtttgactac
     4321 ttacagagcg tcctggatga tttctacaca gccacggaag ggcaatacca gcagcagcct
     4381 tagcacccaa cttttctata caaagtggtt gatatccagc acagtggcgg ccgctcgagt
     4441 ctagagggcc cgcggttcga aggtaagcct atccctaacc ctctcctcgg tctcgattct
     4501 acgcgtaccg gttagtaatg agatccctcc ccccccccta acgttactgg ccgaagccgc
     4561 ttggaataag gccggtgtgc gtttgtctat atgttatttt ccaccatatt gccgtctttt
     4621 ggcaatgtga gggcccggaa acctggccct gtcttcttga cgagcattcc taggggtctt
     4681 tcccctctcg ccaaaggaat gcaaggtctg ttgaatgtcg tgaaggaagc agttcctctg
     4741 gaagcttctt gaagacaaac aacgtctgta gcgacccttt gcaggcagcg gaacccccca
     4801 cctggcgaca ggtgcctctg cggccaaaag ccacgtgtat aagatacacc tgcaaaggcg
     4861 gcacaacccc agtgccacgt tgtgagttgg atagttgtgg aaagagtcaa atggctctcc
     4921 tcaagcgtat tcaacaaggg gctgaaggat gcccagaagg taccccattg tatgggatct
     4981 gatctggggc ctcggtgcac atgctttaca tgtgtttagt cgaggttaaa aaaacgtcta
     5041 ggccccccga accacgggga cgtggttttc ctttgaaaaa cacgatgata atatggccac
     5101 acatatgacc gagtacaagc ccacggtgcg cctcgccacc cgcgacgacg tccccagggc
     5161 cgtacgcacc ctcgccgccg cgttcgccga ctaccccgcc acgcgccaca ccgtcgatcc
     5221 ggaccgccac atcgagcggg tcaccgagct gcaagaactc ttcctcacgc gcgtcgggct
     5281 cgacatcggc aaggtgtggg tcgcggacga cggcgccgcg gtggcggtct ggaccacgcc
     5341 ggagagcgtc gaagcggggg cggtgttcgc cgagatcggc ccgcgcatgg ccgagttgag
     5401 cggttcccgg ctggccgcgc agcaacagat ggaaggcctc ctggcgccgc accggcccaa
     5461 ggagcccgcg tggttcctgg ccaccgtcgg cgtctcgccc gaccaccagg gcaagggtct
     5521 gggcagcgcc gtcgtgctcc ccggagtgga ggcggccgag cgcgccgggg tgcccgcctt
     5581 cctggagacc tccgcgcccc gcaacctccc cttctacgag cggctcggct tcaccgtcac
     5641 cgccgacgtc gaggtgcccg aaggaccgcg cacctggtgc atgacccgca agcccggtgc
     5701 ctaaatcgat agatcctaat caacctctgg attacaaaat ttgtgaaaga ttgactggta
     5761 ttcttaacta tgttgctcct tttacgctat gtggatacgc tgctttaatg cctttgtatc
     5821 atgctattgc ttcccgtatg gctttcattt tctcctcctt gtataaatcc tggttgctgt
     5881 ctctttatga ggagttgtgg cccgttgtca ggcaacgtgg cgtggtgtgc actgtgtttg
     5941 ctgacgcaac ccccactggt tggggcattg ccaccacctg tcagctcctt tccgggactt
     6001 tcgctttccc cctccctatt gccacggcgg aactcatcgc cgcctgcctt gcccgctgct
     6061 ggacaggggc tcggctgttg ggcactgaca attccgtggt gttgtcgggg aaatcatcgt
     6121 cctttccttg gctgctcgcc tgtgttgcca cctggattct gcgcgggacg tccttctgct
     6181 acgtcccttc ggccctcaat ccagcggacc ttccttcccg cggcctgctg ccggctctgc
     6241 ggcctcttcc gcgtcttcgc cttcgccctc agacgagtcg gatctccctt tgggccgcct
     6301 ccccgcctga gatcctttaa gaccaatgac ttacaaggca gctgtagatc ttagccactt
     6361 tttaaaagaa aaggggggac tggaagggct aattcactcc caacgaagac aagatctgct
     6421 ttttgcttgt actgggtctc tctggttaga ccagatctga gcctgggagc tctctggcta
     6481 actagggaac ccactgctta agcctcaata aagcttgcct tgagtgcttc aagtagtgtg
     6541 tgcccgtctg ttgtgtgact ctggtaacta gagatccctc agaccctttt agtcagtgtg
     6601 gaaaatctct agcagtagta gttcatgtca tcttattatt cagtatttat aacttgcaaa
     6661 gaaatgaata tcagagagtg agaggcccgg gttaattaag gaaagggcta gatcattctt
     6721 gaagacgaaa gggcctcgtg atacgcctat ttttataggt taatgtcatg ataataatgg
     6781 tttcttagac gtcaggtggc acttttcggg gaaatgtgcg cggaacccct atttgtttat
     6841 ttttctaaat acattcaaat atgtatccgc tcatgagaca ataaccctga taaatgcttc
     6901 aataatattg aaaaaggaag agtatgagta ttcaacattt ccgtgtcgcc cttattccct
     6961 tttttgcggc attttgcctt cctgtttttg ctcacccaga aacgctggtg aaagtaaaag
     7021 atgctgaaga tcagttgggt gcacgagtgg gttacatcga actggatctc aacagcggta
     7081 agatccttga gagttttcgc cccgaagaac gttttccaat gatgagcact tttaaagttc
     7141 tgctatgtgg cgcggtatta tcccgtgttg acgccgggca agagcaactc ggtcgccgca
     7201 tacactattc tcagaatgac ttggttgagt actcaccagt cacagaaaag catcttacgg
     7261 atggcatgac agtaagagaa ttatgcagtg ctgccataac catgagtgat aacactgcgg
     7321 ccaacttact tctgacaacg atcggaggac cgaaggagct aaccgctttt ttgcacaaca
     7381 tgggggatca tgtaactcgc cttgatcgtt gggaaccgga gctgaatgaa gccataccaa
     7441 acgacgagcg tgacaccacg atgcctgtag caatggcaac aacgttgcgc aaactattaa
     7501 ctggcgaact acttactcta gcttcccggc aacaattaat agactggatg gaggcggata
     7561 aagttgcagg accacttctg cgctcggccc ttccggctgg ctggtttatt gctgataaat
     7621 ctggagccgg tgagcgtggg tctcgcggta tcattgcagc actggggcca gatggtaagc
     7681 cctcccgtat cgtagttatc tacacgacgg ggagtcaggc aactatggat gaacgaaata
     7741 gacagatcgc tgagataggt gcctcactga ttaagcattg gtaactgtca gaccaagttt
     7801 actcatatat actttagatt gatttaaaac ttcattttta atttaaaagg atctaggtga
     7861 agatcctttt tgataatctc atgaccaaaa tcccttaacg tgagttttcg ttccactgag
     7921 cgtcagaccc cgtagaaaag atcaaaggat cttcttgaga tccttttttt ctgcgcgtaa
     7981 tctgctgctt gcaaacaaaa aaaccaccgc taccagcggt ggtttgtttg ccggatcaag
     8041 agctaccaac tctttttccg aaggtaactg gcttcagcag agcgcagata ccaaatactg
     8101 ttcttctagt gtagccgtag ttaggccacc acttcaagaa ctctgtagca ccgcctacat
     8161 acctcgctct gctaatcctg ttaccagtgg ctgctgccag tggcgataag tcgtgtctta
     8221 ccgggttgga ctcaagacga tagttaccgg ataaggcgca gcggtcgggc tgaacggggg
     8281 gttcgtgcac acagcccagc ttggagcgaa cgacctacac cgaactgaga tacctacagc
     8341 gtgagctatg agaaagcgcc acgcttcccg aagggagaaa ggcggacagg tatccggtaa
     8401 gcggcagggt cggaacagga gagcgcacga gggagcttcc agggggaaac gcctggtatc
     8461 tttatagtcc tgtcgggttt cgccacctct gacttgagcg tcgatttttg tgatgctcgt
     8521 caggggggcg gagcctatgg aaaaacgcca gcaacgcggc ctttttacgg ttcctggcct
     8581 tttgctggcc ttttgctcac atgttctttc ctgcgttatc ccctgattct gtggataacc
     8641 gtattaccgc ctttgagtga gctgataccg ctcgccgcag ccgaacgacc gagcgcagcg
     8701 agtcagtgag cgaggaagcg gaagagcgcc caatacgcaa accgcctctc cccgcgcgtt
     8761 ggccgattca ttaatgcagc aagctcatgg ctgactaatt ttttttattt atgcagaggc
     8821 cgaggccgcc tcggcctctg agctattcca gaagtagtga ggaggctttt ttggaggcct
     8881 aggcttttgc aaaaagctcc ccgtggcacg acaggtttcc cgactggaaa gcgggcagtg
     8941 agcgcaacgc aattaatgtg agttagctca ctcattaggc accccaggct ttacacttta
     9001 tgcttccggc tcgtatgttg tgtggaattg tgagcggata acaatttcac acaggaaaca
     9061 gctatgacat gattacgaat ttcacaaata aagcattttt ttcactgcat tctagttgtg
     9121 gtttgtccaa actcatcaat gtatcttatc atgtctggat caactggata actcaagcta
     9181 accaaaatca tcccaaactt cccaccccat accctattac cactgccaat tacctgtggt
     9241 ttcatttact ctaaacctgt gattcctctg aattattttc attttaaaga aattgtattt
     9301 gttaaatatg tactacaaac ttagtagt
//
