[The description below was written by a language model from this plasmid's Addgene catalogue record and the feature table of its GenBank file.]
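Description:
pHAGE-MCM5__LYN is a 9.3 kb HIV-1-based lentiviral expression plasmid built on the pHAGE backbone to deliver a human MCM5–LYN gene fusion into mammalian cells. It is propagated in E. coli through a high-copy ColE1/pUC-type origin and selected with ampicillin via the beta-lactamase gene. The record lists a recombination-deficient strain (Stbl3) as the growth host, as is usual for LTR-containing plasmids. The viral portion carries an upstream full-length HIV-1 LTR (labelled as a 3' LTR by the automated annotation, although it occupies the 5' position), the Psi packaging signal, the Rev response element for Rev-dependent nuclear export, and the cPPT/CTS. A U3-deleted, self-inactivating 3' LTR silences LTR-driven transcription after integration. Packaging functions are not encoded, so they have to be supplied in trans.

The expression cassette is driven by the constitutive human EF-1-alpha promoter, including its first intron. The insert was introduced by Gateway cloning and sits downstream of an attB1 site. The feature table does not annotate the fusion coding sequence itself. It marks an attB2 site only a few hundred bases after attB1, followed by an attB4 core site, so the exact insert boundaries and fusion breakpoint cannot be read from the record. A V5 epitope tag lies downstream of the recombination sites, but the record does not confirm that it is in frame with the fusion. An EMCV IRES then directs translation of puromycin N-acetyltransferase from the same transcript, which allows puromycin selection of transduced cells, and a WPRE enhances transcript expression. The plasmid comes from a study on the systematic functional annotation of somatic alterations in cancer, consistent with stable expression of the fusion to assess its functional effects.
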