Addgene plasmid #116828: pHAGE-MCM5__LYN
Purpose: Lentiviral expression of MCM5__LYN fusion
Depositing lab: Gordon Mills & Kenneth Scott. Depositing organization: Baylor College of Medicine. Publication: Systematic Functional Annotation of Somatic Mutations in Cancer. Ng PK, Li J, Jeong KJ, Shao S, Chen H, Tsang YH, Sengupta S, Wang Z, Bhavana VH, Tran R, Soewito S, Minussi DC, Moreno D, Kong K, Dogruluk T, Lu H, Gao J, Tokheim C, Zhou DC, Johnson AM, Zeng J, Ip CKM, Ju Z, Wester M, Yu S, Li Y, Vellano CP, Schultz N, Karchin R, Ding L, Lu Y, Cheung LWT, Chen K, Shaw KR, Meric-Bernstam F, Scott KL, Yi S, Sahni N, Liang H, Mills GB. Cancer Cell. 2018 Mar 12;33(3):450-462.e10. doi: 10.1016/j.ccell.2018.01.021. PubMed 29533785.
Backbone
  Vector backbone: pHAGE
  Vector type: Lentiviral
Growth in bacteria
  Bacterial resistance: Ampicillin, 100 μg/mL
  Growth temperature: 37°C
  Growth strain: Stbl3
  Copy number: High Copy
Gene/Insert
  Gene/Insert name: MCM5__LYN
  Species: H. sapiens (human)
  Cloning method: Gateway Cloning
Terms and licenses: Academic/Nonprofit Terms; Industry Terms: Not Available to Industry
How to cite: pHAGE-MCM5__LYN was a gift from Gordon Mills & Kenneth Scott (Addgene plasmid # 116828 ; http://n2t.net/addgene:116828 ; RRID:Addgene_116828)
