>Addgene plasmid #116828 | pHAGE-MCM5__LYN | depositor partial sequence | sequence record 219704 | insert
ATGTCGGGATTCGACGATCCTGGCATTTTCTACAGCGACAGCTTCGGGGGCGACGCCCAGGCCGACGAGG
GGCAGGCCCGCAAATCGCAGCTGCAGAGGCGCTTCAAGGAGTTCCTGCGGCAGTACCGAGTGGGCACCGA
CCGCACGGGCTTCACCTTCAAATACAGGGATGAACTCAAGCGGCATTACAACCTGGGGGAGTACTGGATT
GAGGTGGAGATGGAGGATCTGGCCAGCTTTGATGAGGACCTGGCCGACTACTTGTACAAGCAGCCAGCCG
AGCACCTGCAGCTGCTGGAGGAAGCTGCCAAGGAGGTAGCTGATGAGGTGACCCGGCCCCGGCCTTCTGG
GGAGGAGGTGCTCCAGGACATCCAGGTCATGCTCAAGTCGGACGCCAGCCCTTCCAGCATTCGTAGCCTG
AAGTCCCAGCTTTCTTGTACAAAGTGGTTCATTGCAGAGGGAATGGCATACATCGAGCGGAAGAACTACA
TTCACCGGGACCTGCGAGCAGCTAATGTTCTGGTCTCCGAGTCACTCATGTGCAAAATTGCAGATTTTGG
CCTTGCTAGAGTAATTGAAGATAATGAGTACACAGCAAGGGAAGGTGCTAAGTTCCCTATTAAGTGGACG
GCTCCAGAAGCAATCAACTTTGGATGTTTCACTATTAAGTCTGATGTGTGGTCCTTTGGAATCCTCCTAT
ACGAAATTGTCACCTATGGGAAAATTCCCTACCCAGGGAGAACTAATGCCGACGTGATGACCGCCCTGTC
CCAGGGCTACAGGATGCCCCGTGTGGAGAACTGCCCAGATGAGCTCTATGACATTATGAAAATGTGCTGG
AAAGAAAAGGCAGAAGAGAGACCAACGTTTGACTACTTACAGAGCGTCCTGGATGATTTCTACACAGCCA
CGGAAGGGCAATACCAGCAGCAGCCTTAG
